>Addgene plasmid #126224 | pGWB14-LYX006 | addgene full sequence | sequence record 267562 | Addgene NGS Result
GTCGACGCGTCGACGCGTCGACGCGTCGACGCGTCCTAGAAGCTAATTCACTGGCCGTCGTTTTACAACG
TCGTGACTGGGAAAACCCTGGCGTTACCCAACTTAATCGCCTTGCAGCACATCCCCCTTTCGCCAGCTGG
CGTAATAGCGAAGAGGCCCGCACCGATCGCCCTTCCCAACAGTTGCGCAGCCTGAATG
[44 nt withheld, positions 199-242]
C
[141 nt withheld, positions 244-384]
CCTTTGACGTTGGAGTCCACGTTCTTT
[37 nt withheld, positions 412-448]
ACCCTATCTCGGGCTATTCTTTTGATTTATAAGGGATTTTGCCGATTTCGGAACCACCATCAAACAGGAT
TTTCGCCTGCTGGGGCAAACCAGCGTGGACCGCTTGCTGCAACTCTCTCAGGGCCAGGCGGTGAAGGGCA
ATCAGCTGTTGCCCGTCTCACTGGTGAAAAGAAAAACCACCCCAGTACATTAAAAACGTCCGCAATGTGT
TATTAAGTTGTCTAAGCGTCAATTTGTTTACACCACAATATATCCTGCCACCAGCCAGCCAACAGCTCCC
CGACCGGCAGCTCGGCACAAAATCACCACTCGATACAGGCAGCCCATCAGTCCGGGACGGCGTCAGCGGG
AGAGCCGTTGTAAGGCGGCAGACTTTGCTCATGTTACCGATGCTATTCGGAAGAACGGCAACTAAGCTGC
CGGGTTTGAAACACGGATGATCTCGCGGAGGGTAGCATGTTGATTGTAACGATGACAGAGCGTTGCTGCC
TGTGATCAAATATCATCTCCCTCGCAGAGATCCGAATTATCAGCCTTCTTATTCATTTCTCGCTTAACCG
TGACAGGCTGTCGATCTTGAGAACTATGCCGACATAATAGGAAATCGCTGGATAAAGCCGCTGAGGAAGC
TGAGTGGCGCTATTTCTTTAGAAGTGAACGTTGACGATATCAACTCCCCTATCCATTGCTCACCGAATGG
TACAGGTCGGGGACCCGAAGTTCCGACTGTCGGCCTGATGCATCCCCGGCTGATCGACCCCAGATCTGGG
GCTGAGAAAGCCCAGTAAGGAAACAACTGTAGGTTCGAGTCGCGAGATCCCCCGGAACCAAAGGAAGTAG
GTTAAACCCGCTCCGATCAGGCCGAGCCACGCCAGGCCGAGAACATTGGTTCCTGTAGGCATCGGGATTG
GCGGATCAAACACTAAAGCTACTGGAACGAGCAGAAGTCCTCCGGCCGCCAGTTGCCAGGCGGTAAAGGT
GAGCAGAGGCACGGGAGGTTGCCACTTGCGGGTCAGCACGGTTCCGAACGCCATGGAAACCGCCCCCGCC
AGGCCCGCTGCGACGCCGACAGGATCTAGCGCTGCGTTTGGTGTCAACACCAACAGCGCCACGCCCGCAG
TTCCGCAAATAGCCCCCAGGACCGCCATCAATCGTATCGGGCTACCTAGCAGAGCGGCAGAGATGAACAC
GACCATCAGCGGCTGCACAGCGCCTACCGTCGCCGCGACCCCGCCCGGCAGGCGGTAGACCGAAATAAAC
AACAAGCTCCAGAATAGCGAAATATTAAGTGCGCCGAGGATGAAGATGCGCATCCACCAGATTCCCGTTG
GAATCTGTCGGACGATCATCACGAGCAATAAACCCGCCGGCAACGCCCGCAGCAGCATACCGGCGACCCC
TCGGCCTCGCTGTTCGGGCTCCACGAAAACGCCGGACAGATGCGCCTTGTGAGCGTCCTTGGGGCCGTCC
TCCTGTTTGAAGACCGACAGCCCAATGATCTCGCCGTCGATGTAGGCGCCGAATGCCACGGCATCTCGCA
ACCGTTCAGCGAACGCCTCCATGGGCTTTTTCTCCTCGTGCTCGTAAACGGACCCGAACATCTCTGGAGC
TTTCTTCAGGGCCGACAATCGGATCTCGCGGAAATCCTGCACGTCGGCCGCTCCAAGCCGTCGAATCTGA
GCCTTAATCACAATTGTCAATTTTAATCCTCTGTTTATCGGCAGTTCGTAGAGCGCGCCGTGCGTCCCGA
GCGATACTGAGCGAAGCAAGTGCGTCGAGCAGTGCCCGCTTGTTCCTGAAATGCCAGTAAAGCGCTGGCT
GCTGAACCCCCAGCCGGAACTGACCCCACAAGGCCCTAGCGTTTGCAATGCACCAGGTCATCATTGACCC
AGGCGTGTTCCACCAGGCCGCTGCCTCGCAACTCTTCGCAGGCTTCGCCGACCTGCTCGCGCCACTTCTT
CACGCGGGTGGAATCCGATCCGCACATGAGGCGGAAGGTTTCCAGCTTGAGCGGGTACGGCTCCCGGTGC
GAGCTGAAATAGTCGAACATCCGTCGGGCCGTCGGCGACAGCTTGCGGTACTTCTCCCATATGAATTTCG
TGTAGTGGTCGCCAGCAAACAGCACGACGATTTCCTCGTCGATCAGGACCTGGCAACGGGACGTTTTCTT
GCCACGGTCCAGGACGCGGAAGCGGTGCAGCAGCGACACCGATTCCAGGTGCCCAACGCGGTCGGACGTG
AAGCCCATCGCCGTCGCCTGTAGGCGCGACAGGCATTCCTCGGCCTTCGTGTAATACCGGCCATTGATCG
ACCAGCCCAGGTCCTGGCAAAGCTCGTAGAACGTGAAGGTGATCGGCTCGCCGATAGGGGTGCGCTTCGC
GTACTCCAACACCTGCTGCCACACCAGTTCGTCATCGTCGGCCCGCAGCTCGACGCCGGTGTAGGTGATC
TTCACGTCCTTGTTGACGTGGAAAATGACCTTGTTTTGCAGCGCCTCGCGCGGGATTTTCTTGTTGCGCG
TGGTGAACAGGGCAGAGCGGGCCGTGTCGTTTGGCATCGCTCGCATCGTGTCCGGCCACGGCGCAATATC
GAACAAGGAAAGCTGCATTTCCTTGATCTGCTGCTTCGTGTGTTTCAGCAACGCGGCCTGCTTGGCCTCG
CTGACCTGTTTTGCCAGGTCCTCGCCGGCGGTTTTTCGCTTCTTGGTCGTCATAGTTCCTCGCGTGTCGA
TGGTCATCGACTTCGCCAAACCTGCCGCCTCCTGTTCGAGACGACGCGAACGCTCCACGGCGGCCGATGG
CGCGGGCAGGGCAGGGGGAGCCAGTTGCACGCTGTCGCGCTCGATCTTGGCCGTAGCTTGCTGGACCATC
GAGCCGACGGACTGGAAGGTTTCGCGGGGCGCACGCATGACGGTGCGGCTTGCGATGGTTTCGGCATCCT
CGGCGGAAAACCCCGCGTCGATCAGTTCTTGCCTGTATGCCTTCCGGTCAAACGTCCGATTCATTCACCC
TCCTTGCGGGATTGCCCCGACTCACGCCGGGGCAATGTGCCCTTATTCCTGATTTGACCCGCCTGGTGCC
TTGGTGTCCAGATAATCCACCTTATCGGCAATGAAGTCGGTCCCGTAGACCGTCTGGCCGTCCTTCTCGT
ACTTGGTATTCCGAATCTTGCCCTGCACGAATACCAGCGACCCCTTGCCCAAATACTTGCCGTGGGCCTC
GGCCTGAGAGCCAAAACACTTGATGCGGAAGAAGTCGGTGCGCTCCTGCTTGTCGCCGGCATCGTTGCGC
CACATCTAGGTACTAAAACAATTCATCCAGTAAAATATAATATTTTATTTTCTCCCAATCAGGCTTGATC
CCCAGTAAGTCAAAAAATAGCTCGACATACTGTTCTTCCCCGATATCCTCCCTGATCGACCGGACGCAGA
AGGCAATGTCATACCACTTGTCCGCCCTGCCGCTTCTCCCAAGATCAATAAAGCCACTTACTTTGCCATC
TTTCACAAAGATGTTGCTGTCTCCCAGGTCGCCGTGGGAAAAGACAAGTTCCTCTTCGGGCTTTTCCGTC
TTTAAAAAATCATACAGCTCGCGCGGATCTTTAAATGGAGTGTCTTCTTCCCAGTTTTCGCAATCCACAT
CGGCCAGATCGTTATTCAGTAAGTAATCCAATTCGGCTAAGCGGCTGTCTAAGCTATTCGTATAGGGACA
ATCCGATATGTCGATGGAGTGAAAGAGCCTGATGCACTCCGCATACAGCTCGATAATCTTTTCAGGGCTT
TGTTCATCTTCATACTCTTCCGAGCAAAGGACGCCATCGGCCTCACTCATGAGCAGATTGCTCCAGCCAT
CATGCCGTTCAAAGTGCAGGACCTTTGGAACAGGCAGCTTTCCTTCCAGCCATAGCATCATGTCCTTTTC
CCGTTCCACATCATAGGTGGTCCCTTTATACCGGCTGTCCGTCATTTTTAAATATAGGTTTTCATTTTCT
CCCACCAGCTTATATACCTTAGCAGGAGACATTCCTTCCGTATCTTTTACGCAGCGGTATTTTTCGATCA
GTTTTTTCAATTCCGGTGATATTCTCATTTTAGCCATTTATTATTTCCTTCCTCTTTTCTACAGTATTTA
AAGATACCCCAAGAAGCTAATTATAACAAGACGAACTCCAATTCACTGTTCCTTGCATTCTAAAACCTTA
AATACCAGAAAACAGCTTTTTCAAAGTTGTTTTCAAAGTTGGCGTATAACATAGTATCGACGGAGCCGAT
TTTGAAACCACAATTATGGGTGATGCTGCCAACTTACTGATTTAGTGTATGATGGTGTTTTTGAGGTGCT
CCAGTGGCTTCTGTTTCTATCAGCTGTCCCTCCTGTTCAGCTACTGACGGGGTGGTGCGTAACGGCAAAA
GCACCGCCGGACATCAGCGCTATCTCTGCTCTCACTGCCGTAAAACATGGCAACTGCAGTTCACTTACAC
CGCTTCTCAACCCGGTACGCACCAGAAAATCATTGATATGGCCATGAATGGCGTTGGATGCCGGGCAACA
GCCCGCATTATGGGCGTTGGCCTCAACACGATTTTACGTCACTTAAAAAACTCAGGCCGCAGTCGGTAAC
CTCGCGCATACAGCCGGGCAGTGACGTCATCGTCTGCGCGGAAATGGACGAACAGTGGGGCTATGTCGGG
GCTAAATCGCGCCAGCGCTGGCTGTTTTACGCGTATGACAGTCTCCGGAAGACGGTTGTTGCGCACGTAT
TCGGTGAACGCACTATGGCGACGCTGGGGCGTCTTATGAGCCTGCTGTCACCCTTTGACGTGGTGATATG
GATGACGGATGGCTGGCCGCTGTATGAATCCCGCCTGAAGGGAAAGCTGCACGTAATCAGCAAGCGATAT
ACGCAGCGAATTGAGCGGCATAACCTGAATCTGAGGCAGCACCTGGCACGGCTGGGACGGAAGTCGCTGT
CGTTCTCAAAATCGGTGGAGCTGCATGACAAAGTCATCGGGCATTATCTGAACATAAAACACTATCAATA
AGTTGGAGTCATTACCCAATTATGATAGAATTTACAAGCTATAAGGTTATTGTCCTGGGTTTCAAGCATT
AGTCCATGCAAGTTTTTATGCTTTGCCCATTCTATAGATATATTGATAAGCGCGCTGCCTATGCCTTGCC
CCCTGAAATCCTTACATACGGCGATATCTTCTATATAAAAGATATATTATCTTATCAGTATTGTCAATAT
ATTCAAGGCAATCTGCCTCCTCATCCTCTTCATCCTCTTCGTCTTGGTAGCTTTTTAAATATGGCGCTTC
ATAGAGTAATTCTGTAAAGGTCCAATTCTCGTTTTCATACCTCGGTATAATCTTACCTATCACCTCAAAT
GGTTCGCTGGGTTTATCGCACCCCCGAACACGAGCACGGCACCCGCGACCACTATGCCAAGAATGCCCAA
GGTAAAAATTGCCGGCCCCGCCATGAAGTCCGTGAATGCCCCGACGGCCGAAGTGAAGGGCAGGCCGCCA
CCCAGGCCGCCGCCCTCACTGCCCGGCACCTGGTCGCTGAATGTCGATGCCAGCACCTGCGGCACGTCAA
TGCTTCCGGGCGTCGCGCTCGGGCTGATCGCCCATCCCGTTACTGCCCCGATCCCGGCAATGGCAAGGAC
TGCCAGCGCTGCCATTTTTGGGGTGAGGCCGTTCGCGGCCGAGGGGCGCAGCCCCTGGGGGGATGGGAGG
CCCGCGTTAGCGGGCCGGGAGGGTTCGAGAAGGGGGGGCACCCCCCTTCGGCGTGCGCGGTCACGCGCAC
AGGGCGCAGCCCTGGTTAAAAACAAGGTTTATAAATATTGGTTTAAAAGCAGGTTAAAAGACAGGTTAGC
GGTGGCCGAAAAACGGGCGGAAACCCTTGCAAATGCTGGATTTTCTGCCTGTGGACAGCCCCTCAAATGT
CAATAGGTGCGCCCCTCATCTGTCAGCACTCTGCCCCTCAAGTGTCAAGGATCGCGCCCCTCATCTGTCA
GTAGTCGCGCCCCTCAAGTGTCAATACCGCAGGGCACTTATCCCCAGGCTTGTCCACATCATCTGTGGGA
AACTCGCGTAAAATCAGGCGTTTTCGCCGATTTGCGAGGCTGGCCAGCTCCACGTCGCCGGCCGAAATCG
AGCCTGCCCCTCATCTGTCAACGCCGCGCCGGGTGAGTCGGCCCCTCAAGTGTCAACGTCCGCCCCTCAT
CTGTCAGTGAGGGCCAAGTTTTCCGCGAGGTATCCACAACGCCGGCGGCCGCGGTGTCTCGCACACGGCT
TCGACGGCGTTTCTGGCGCGTTTGCAGGGCCATAGACGGCCGCCAGCCCAGCGGCGAGGGCAACCAGCCC
GGTGAGCGTCGGAAAGGCGCTCGGTCTTGCCTTGCTCGTCGGTGATGTACTTCACCAGCTCCGCGAAGTC
GCTCTTCTTGATGGAGCGCATGGGGACGTGCTTGGCAATCACGCGCACCCCCCGGCCGTTTTAGCGGCTA
AAAAAGTCATGGCTCTGCCCTCGGGCGGACCACGCCCATCATGACCTTGCCAAGCTCGTCCTGCTTCTCT
TCGATCTTCGCCAGCAGGGCGAGGATCGTGGCATCACCGAACCGCGCCGTGCGCGGGTCGTCGGTGAGCC
AGAGTTTCAGCAGGCCGCCCAGGCGGCCCAGGTCGCCATTGATGCGGGCCAGCTCGCGGACGTGCTCATA
GTCCACGACGCCCGTGATTTTGTAGCCCTGGCCGACGGCCAGCAGGTAGGCCGACAGGCTCATGCCGGCC
GCCGCCGCCTTTTCCTCAATCGCTCTTCGTTCGTCTGGAAGGCAGTACACCTTGATAGGTGGGCTGCCCT
TCCTGGTTGGCTTGGTTTCATCAGCCATCCGCTTGCCCTCATCTGTTACGCCGGCGGTAGCCGGCCAGCC
TCGCAGAGCAGGATTCCCGTTGAGCACCGCCAGGTGCGAATAAGGGACAGTGAAGAAGGAACACCCGCTC
GCGGGTGGGCCTACTTCACCTATCCTGCCCGGCTGACGCCGTTGGATACACCAAGGAAAGTCTACACGAA
CCCTTTGGCAAAATCCTGTATATCGTGCGAAAAAGGATGGATATACCGAAAAAATCGCTATAATGACCCC
GAAGCAGGGTTATGCAGCGGAAAAGCGCCACGCTTCCCGAAGGGAGAAAGGCGGACAGGTATCCGGTAAG
CGGCAGGGTCGGAACAGGAGAGCGCACGAGGGAGCTTCCAGGGGGAAACGCCTGGTATCTTTATAGTCCT
GTCGGGTTTCGCCACCTCTGACTTGAGCGTCGATTTTTGTGATGCTCGTCAGGGGGGCGGAGCCTATGGA
AAAACGCCAGCAACGCGGCCTTTTTACGGTTCCTGGCCTTTTGCTGGCCTTTTGCTCACATGTTCTTTCC
TGCGTTATCCCCTGATTCTGTGGATAACCGTATTACCGCCTTTGAGTGAGCTGATACCGCTCGCCGCAGC
CGAACGACCGAGCGCAGCGAGTCAGTGAGCGAGGAAGCGGAAGAGCGCCAGAAGGCCGCCAGAGAGGCCG
AGCGCGGCCGTGAGGCTTGGACGCTAGGGCAGGGCATGAAAAAGCCCGTAGCGGGCTGCTACGGGCGTCT
GACGCGGTGGAAAGGGGGAGGGGATGTTGTCTACATGGCTCTGCTGTAGTGAGTGGGTTGCGCTCCGGCA
GCGGTCCTGATCAATCGTCACCCTTTCTCGGTCCTTCAACGTTCCTGACAACGAGCCTCCTTTTCGCCAA
TCCATCGACAATCACCGCGAGTCCCTGCTCGAACGCTGCGTCCGGACCGGCTTCGTCGAAGGCGTCTATC
GCGGCCCGCAACAGCGGCGAGAGCGGAGCCTGTTCAACGGTGCCGCCGCGCTCGCCGGCATCGCTGTCGC
CGGCCTGCTCCTCAAGCACGGCCCCAACAGTGAAGTAGCTGATTGTCATCAGCGCATTGACGGCGTCCCC
GGCCGAAAAACCCGCCTCGCAGAGGAAGCGAAGCTGCGCGTCGGCCGTTTCCATCTGCGGTGCGCCCGGT
CGCGTGCCGGCATGGATGCGCGCGCCATCGCGGTAGGCGAGCAGCGCCTGCCTGAAGCTGCGGGCATTCC
CGATCAGAAATGAGCGCCAGTCGTCGTCGGCTCTCGGCACCGAATGCGTATGATTCTCCGCCAGCATGGC
TTCGGCCAGTGCGTCGAGCAGCGCCCGCTTGTTCCTGAAGTGCCAGTAAAGCGCCGGCTGCTGAACCCCC
AACCGTTCCGCCAGTTTGCGTGTCGTCAGACCGTCTACGCCGACCTCGTTCAACAGGTCCAGGGCGGCAC
GGATCACTGTATTCGGCTGCAACTTTGTCATGCTTGACACTTTATCACTGATAAACATAATATGTCCACC
AACTTATCAGTGATAAAGAATCCGCGCGTTCAATCGGACCAGCGGAGGCTGGTCCGGAGGCCAGACGTGA
AACCCAACATACCCCTGATCGTAATTCTGAGCACTGTCGCGCTCGACGCTGTCGGCATCGGCCTGATTAT
GCCGGTGCTGCCGGGCCTCCTGCGCGATCTGGTTCACTCGAACGACGTCACCGCCCACTATGGCATTCTG
CTGGCGCTGTATGCGTTGGTGCAATTTGCCTGCGCACCTGTGCTGGGCGCGCTGTCGGATCGTTTCGGGC
GGCGGCCAATCTTGCTCGTCTCGCTGGCCGGCGCCAGATCTGGGGAACCCTGTGGTTGGCATGCACATAC
AAATGGACGAACGGATAAACCTTTTCACGCCCTTTTAAATATCCGATTATTCTAATAAACGCTCTTTTCT
CTTAGGTTTACCCGCCAATATATCCTGTCAAACACTGATAGTTTAAACGTTGCGATTAAGAATTCGAGCT
CGGTACCCCCCTACTCCAAAAATGTCAAAGATACAGTCTCAGAAGACCAAAGGGCTATTGAGACTTTTCA
ACAAAGGGTAATTTCGGGAAACCTCCTCGGATTCCATTGCCCAGCTATCTGTCACTTCATCGAAAGGACA
GTAGAAAAGGAAGGTGGCTCCTACAAATGCCATCATTGCGATAAAGGAAAGGCTATCATTCAAGATGCCT
CTGCCGACAGTGGTCCCAAAGATGGACCCCCACCCACGAGGAGCATCGTGGAAAAAGAAGACGTTCCAAC
CACGTCTTCAAAGCAAGTGGATTGATGTGACATCTCCACTGACGTAAGGGATGACGCACAATCCCACTAT
CCTTCGCAAGACCCTTCCTCTATATAAGGAAGTTCATTTCATTTGGAGAGGACAGCCCAAGCTTCGACTC
TAGAGGATCCCCTTAAATCGATATGGAACGAGCTATACAAGGAAACGACGCTAGGGAACAAGCTAACAGT
GAACGTTGGGATGGAGGATCAGGAGGTACCACTTCTCCCTTCAAACTTCCTGACGAAAGTCCGAGTTGGA
CTGAGTGGCGGCTACATAACGATGAGACGAATTCGAATCAAGATAATCCCCTTGGTTTCAAGGAAAGCTG
GGGTTTCGGGAAAGTTGTATTTAAGAGATATCTCAGATACGACAGGACGGAAGCTTCACTGCACAGAGTC
CTTGGATCTTGGACGGGAGATTCGGTTAACTATGCAGCATCTCGATTTTTCGGTTTCGACCAGATCGGAT
GTACCTATAGTATTCGGTTTCGAGGAGTTAGTATCACCGTTTCTGGAGGGTCTCGAACTCTTCAGCATCT
CTGTGAGATGGCAATTCGGTCTAAGCAAGAACTGCTACAGCTTGCCCCAATCGAAGTGGAAAGTAATGTA
TCAAGAGGATGCCCTGAAGGTACTCAAACCTTCGAAAAAGAAAGCGAGTAAGTCGAGGGCGAGCTCGAAT
TCGGTACGCTGAAATCACCAGTCTCTCTCTACAAATCTATCTCTCTCTATTTTCTCCATAAATAATGTGT
GAGTAGTTTCCCGATAAGGGAAATTAGGGTTCTTATAGGGTTTCGCTCATGTGTTGAGCATATAAGAAAC
CCTTAGTATGTATTTGTATTTGTAAAATACTTCTATCAATAAAATTTCTAATTCCTAAAACCAAAATCCA
GTACTAAAATCCAGATCTCCCTGCAGGTCCCCAGATTAGCCTTTTCAATTTCAGAAAGAATGCTAACCCA
CAGATGGTTAGAGAGGCTTACGCAGCAGGTCTCATCAAGACGATCTACCCGAGCAATAATCTCCAGGAAA
TCAAATACCTTCCCAAGAAGGTTAAAGATGCAGTCAAAAGATTCAGGACTAACTGCATCAAGAACACAGA
GAAAGATATATTTCTCAAGATCAGAAGTACTATTCCAGTATGGACGATTCAAGGCTTGCTTCACAAACCA
AGGCAAGTAATAGAGATTGGAGTCTCTAAAAAGGTAGTTCCCACTGAATCAAAGGCCATGGAGTCAAAGA
TTCAAATAGAGGACCTAACAGAACTCGCCGTAAAGACTGGCGAACAGTTCATACAGAGTCTCTTACGACT
CAATGACAAGAAGAAAATCTTCGTCAACATGGTGGAGCACGACACACTTGTCTACTCCAAAAATATCAAA
GATACAGTCTCAGAAGACCAAAGGGCAATTGAGACTTTTCAACAAAGGGTAATATCCGGAAACCTCCTCG
GATTCCATTGCCCAGCTATCTGTCACTTTATTGTGAAGATAGTGGAAAAGGAAGGTGGCTCCTACAAATG
CCATCATTGCGATAAAGGAAAGGCCATCGTTGAAGATGCCTCTGCCGACAGTGGTCCCAAAGATGGACCC
CCACCCACGAGGAGCATCGTGGAAAAAGAAGACGTTCCAACCACGTCTTCAAAGCAAGTGGATTGATGTG
ATATCTCCACTGACGTAAGGGATGACGCACAATCCCACTATCCTTCGCAAGACCCTTCCTCTATATAAGG
AAGTTCATTTCATTTGGAGAGAACACGGGGGACTCTAGAGTTATCAACAAGTTTGTACAAAAAAGCAGGC
TCCACCACTAGTATGGAATGTTTTGATGAATATTTTGCATTGGAGAAAATTAGAAACCATCTTCTTGGGG
ATTTCTCCCCAAAAACATTGAAATTTGGGGCGGAATTAACGAGTAATAAGCCTTGCAGTGATATTATGAC
GGAGAGTTCTAGCTCTTCAGACCCTTTTCCCTTTCATTTTCTCTCCGATTCATTCGATTTTGAAGCTGAT
TTCTTTCAATTTGGAACAGAAGTTTCAAATTCGAGCTCGGAATCGGCAAATTCAGTGCATATATCAAACA
ATTTCATCAAACTCGAATCGGAGCCAACAATTTCAAGCTCCGAATACGAGAAATCTCAAGTAATCATTGA
CCTTACATCACCTAAGTTGAGTAAAGTTAGTGATCGGAAACCTTCATTGAAAATTGATTTACCGCCAGTG
AAGAAATTTGAGTGGATCGGTTTCGGTAATTCAACGGCTCAGTCAAATTCAATTGTTTCGGTGACTATGC
AACAGAAGCGGAAAACTGAAGAGAAGAGGCATTACCGAGGAGTTCGACAGCGGCCATGGGGAAAATACGC
GGCGGAGATCCGAGATCCTACACGCCGTGGTGCTAGGGTTTGGCTTGGGACATTTACCACCGCAGTTGAA
GCGGCGAAGGCTTACGATAGAGCCGCATTTAAGATGCGTGGAAGTAAGGCGATATTGAATTTTCCGTTGG
AGGTGGGGAAGAACCTGTCGTATGCAAGCTCCGCCATGGACGGCGGCGTGAAGCGGCATAGAGAATCAGA
AGAACGTGTAGAAGAGAAGGAAGTGAAGAAAGTGGAGAGGTGTAAGGAAGAGCAGTCATGGCCATTAACT
CCGTCAAGCTGGAACTTCCTTTGTGAACAGAATACTAACGGAATGCTTAATCTCCCGCCTTTATCACCGT
TATCTCCTCATCCGCCATTGGGCTGTTCGCAGCTTATTCAAATCCCCGGGGACCCAGCTTTCTTGTACAA
AGTGGTTGATAACAGCGGGTTAATTAACATCTTTTACCCATACGATGTTCCTGACTATGCGGGCTATCCC
TATGACGTCCCGGACTATGCAGGATCCTATCCATATGACGTTCCAGATTACGCTGCTCAGTGCAGCGCTT
AGAGCTCGAATTTCCCCGATCGTTCAAACATTTGGCAATAAAGTTTCTTAAGATTGAATCCTGTTGCCGG
TCTTGCGATGATTATCATATAATTTCTGTTGAATTACGTTAAGCATGTAATAATTAACATGTAATGCATG
ACGTTATTTATGAGATGGGTTTTTATGATTAGAGTCCCGCAATTATACATTTAATACGCGATAGAAAACA
AAATATAGCGCGCAAACTAGGATAAATTATCGCGCGCGGTGTCATCTATGTTACTAGATCGGGAATTAGC
TTCATCAACGCAAGACATGCGCACGACCGTCTGACAGGAGAGGAATTTCCGACGAGCACAGAAAGGACTT
GCTCTTGGACGTAGGCCTATTTCTCAGGCACATGTATCAAGTGTTCGGACGTGGGTTTTCGATGGTGTAT
CAGCCGCCGCCAACTGGGAGATGAGGAGGCTTTCTTGGGGGGCAGTCAGCAGTTCATTTCACAAGACAGA
GGAACTTGTAAGGAGATGCACTGATTTATCTTGGCGCAAACCAGCAGGACGAATTAGTGGGAATAGCCCG
CGAATATCTAAGTTATGCCTGTCGGCATGAGCAGAAACTTCCAATTCGAAACAGTTTGGAGAGGTTGTTT
TTGGGCATACCTTTTGTTAGTCAGCCTCTCGATTGCTCATCGTCATTACACAGTACCGAAGTTTGATCGA
TCTAGTAACATAGATGACACCGCGCGCGATAATTTATCCTAGTTTGCGCGCTATATTTTGTTTTCTATCG
CGTATTAAATGTATAATTGCGGGACTCTAATCATAAAAACCCATCTCATAAATAACGTCATGCATTACAT
GTTAATTATTACATGCTTAACGTAATTCAACAGAAATTATATGATAATCATCGCAAGACCGGCAACAGGA
TTCAATCTTAAGAAACTTTATTGCCAAATGTTTGAACGATCTGCTTCGACGCACTCCTTCTTTACTCCAC
CATCTCGTCCTTATTGAAAACGTGGGTAGCACCAAAACGAATCAAGTCGCTGGAACTGAAGTTACCAATC
ACGCTGGATGATTTGCCAGTTGGATTAATCTTGCCTTTCCCCGCATGAATAATATTGATGAATGCATGCG
TGAGGGGTATTTCGATTTTGGCAATAGCTGCAATTGCCGCGACATCCTCCAACGAGCATAATTCTTCAGA
AAAATAGCGATGTTCCATGTTGTCAGGGCATGCATGATGCACGTTATGAGGTGACGGTGCTAGGCAGTAT
TCCCTCAAAGTTTCATAGTCAGTATCATATTCATCATTGCATTCCTGCAAGAGAGAATTGAGACGCAATC
CACACGCTGCGGCAACCTTCCGGCGTTCGTGGTCTATTTGCTCTTGGACGTTGCAAACGTAAGTGTTGGA
TCCCGGTCGGCATCTACTCTATTCCTTTGCCCTCGGACGAGTGCTGGGGCGTCGGTTTCCACTATCGGCG
AGTACTTCTACACAGCCATCGGTCCAGACGGCCGCGCTTCTGCGGGCGATTTGTGTACGCCCGACAGTCC
CGGCTCCGGATCGGACGATTGCGTCGCATCGACCCTGCGCCCAAGCTGCATCATCGAAATTGCCGTCAAC
CAAGCTCTGATAGAGTTGGTCAAGACCAATGCGGAGCATATACGCCCGGAGCCGCGGCGATCCTGCAAGC
TCCGGATGCCTCCGCTCGAAGTAGCGCGTCTGCTGCTCCATACAAGCCAACCACGGCCTCCAGAAGAAGA
TGTTGGCGACCTCGTATTGGGAATCCCCGAACATCGCCTCGCTCCAGTCAATGACCGCTGTTATGCGGCC
ATTGTCCGTCAGGACATTGTTGGAGCCGAAATCCGCGTGCACGAGGTGCCGGACTTCGGGGCAGTCCTCG
GCCCAAAGCATCAGCTCATCGAGAGCCTGCGCGACGGACGCACTGACGGTGTCGTCCATCACAGTTTGCC
AGTGATACACATGGGGATCAGCAATCGCGCATATGAAATCACGCCATGTAGTGTATTGACCGATTCCTTG
CGGTCCGAATGGGCCGAACCCGCTCGTCTGGCTAAGATCGGCCGCAGCGATCGCATCCATGGCCTCCGCG
ACCGGCTGCAGAACAGCGGGCAGTTCGGTTTCAGGCAGGTCTTGCAACGTGACACCCTGTGCACGGCGGG
AGATGCAATAGGTCAGGCTCTCGCTGAATTCCCCAATGTCAAGCACTTCCGGAATCGGGAGCGCGGCCGA
TGCAAAGTGCCGATAAACATAACGATCTTTGTAGAAACCATCGGCGCAGCTATTTACCCGCAGGACATAT
CCACGCCCTCCTACATCGAAGCTGAAAGCACGAGATTCTTCGCCCTCCGAGAGCTGCATCAGGTCGGAGA
CGCTGTCGAACTTTTCGATCAGAAACTTCTCGACAGACGTCGCGGTGAGTTCAGGCTTTTTCATATCGGG
GTCGTCCTCTCCAAATGAAATGAACTTCCTTATATAGAGGAAGGGTCTTGCGAAGGATAGTGGGATTGTG
CGTCATCCCTTACGTCAGTGGAGATATCACATCAATCCACTTGCTTTGAAGACGTGGTTGGAACGTCTTC
TTTTTCCACGATGCTCCTCGTGGGTGGGGGTCCATCTTTGGGACCACTGTCGGCAGAGGCATCTTGAACG
ATAGCCTTTCCTTTATCGCAATGATGGCATTTGTAGGTGCCACCTTCCTTTTCTACTGTCCTTTTGATGA
AGTGACAGATAGCTGGGCAATGGAATCCGAGGAGGTTTCCCGATATTACCCTTTGTTGAAAAGTCTCAAT
AGCCCTTTGGTCTTCTGAGACTGTATCTTTGATATTCTTGGAGTAGACGAGAGTGTCGTGCTCCACCATG
TTGACGGATCTCTAGGACGC
Features (pLannotate 1.2.2; 35 found; start..end, strand, type, name):
     46..201     +  CDS            lacZα (fragment) (sequence partly withheld): LacZα fragment of β-galactosidase; lacZ fragment
    199..499     +  rep_origin     M13 ori (fragment) (sequence partly withheld): M13 bacteriophage origin of replication; arrow indicates direction of (+) strand synthesis
    500..630     +  CDS            lacI (fragment): lac repressor; lacI; The lac repressor binds to the lac operator to inhibit transcription in E. coli. This inhibition can be relieved by adding lactose or isopropyl-β-D-thiogalactopyranoside (IPTG).
    684..708     -  misc_feature   LB T-DNA repeat: left border repeat from nopaline C58 T-DNA
   2217..2280    -  CDS            TetR (fragment): tetracycline resistance regulatory protein; tetR
   2304..3452    -  CDS            trfA: trans-acting replication protein that binds to and activates oriV
   3751..4545    -  CDS            KanR: aminoglycoside phosphotransferase; aphA-3; confers resistance to kanamycin
   4737..5504    +  mobile_element IS1: prokaryotic transposable element IS1
   5513..5662    -  CDS            satA (fragment): STA_BACSU - Also known as yyaR. Experimental evidence at protein level: Swiss-Prot protein existence level 1. Involved in resistance to streptothricin, a broad-spectrum antibiotic produced by streptomycetes. Detoxifies streptothricin via acetylation of the beta amino group of the first beta-lysyl moiety of streptothricin. From Bacillus subtilis (strain 168).
   5661..5855    -  CDS            satA (fragment): STA_BACSU - Also known as yyaR. Experimental evidence at protein level: Swiss-Prot protein existence level 1. Involved in resistance to streptothricin, a broad-spectrum antibiotic produced by streptomycetes. Detoxifies streptothricin via acetylation of the beta amino group of the first beta-lysyl moiety of streptothricin. From Bacillus subtilis (strain 168).
   5858..6133    -  CDS            klaC (fragment): KLAC_ECOLX - Also known as telB. Protein predicted: Swiss-Prot protein existence level 4. Belongs to the kla operon, which is associated with cryptic tellurite resistance, and IncW plasmid fertility inhibition. From Escherichia coli.
   6197..6828    -  rep_origin     oriV: incP origin of replication
   6965..7336    -  CDS            traJ: oriT-recognizing protein; traJ
   7369..7478    -  oriT           oriT: incP origin of transfer
   7610..7800    +  rep_origin     ori (fragment): high-copy-number ColE1/pMB1/pBR322/pUC origin of replication
   8159..8809    -  CDS            TetR: tetracycline resistance regulatory protein; tetR
   8915..9164    +  CDS            TcR (fragment): tetracycline efflux protein; tetA; confers resistance to tetracycline
   9274..9298    -  misc_feature   RB T-DNA repeat: right border repeat from nopaline C58 T-DNA
   9328..9346    +  misc_feature   MCS (fragment): pUC18/19 multiple cloning site
   9397..9742    +  promoter       CaMV 35S promoter: strong constitutive promoter from cauliflower mosaic virus
   9694..9740    +  promoter       minimal CaMV 35S promoter: minimal 35S promoter from cauliflower mosaic virus
   9752..9770    -  misc_feature   MCS (fragment): pUC18/19 multiple cloning site
   9781..10296   +  CDS            P19_TBSVC: Experimental evidence at protein level: Swiss-Prot protein existence level 1. Acts as a suppressor of RNA-mediated gene silencing, also known as post-transcriptional gene silencing (PTGS), a mechanism of plant viral defense that limits the accumulation of viral RNAs. Binds to short interfering RNAs (siRNAs) with high affinity. Acts as a molecular caliper to specifically select siRNAs based on the length of the duplex region of the RNA (By similarity). From Tomato bushy stunt virus (strain Cherry) (TBSV).
  10369..10545   +  polyA_signal   CaMV poly(A) signal: cauliflower mosaic virus polyadenylation signal
  11048..11389   +  promoter       CaMV 35S promoter: strong constitutive promoter from cauliflower mosaic virus
  11415..11439   +  protein_bind   attB1: mutant version of attB; recombination site for the Gateway® BP reaction BP Clonase™
  11949..12176   +  CDS            ERF096 (fragment): ERF96_ARATH - Experimental evidence at protein level: Swiss-Prot protein existence level 1. Probably acts as a transcriptional activator. Binds to the GCC-box pathogenesis-related promoter element. May be involved in the regulation of gene expression by stress factors and by components of stress signal transduction pathways (By similarity). From Arabidopsis thaliana (Mouse-ear cress).
  12400..12424   -  protein_bind   attB2: mutant version of attB; recombination site for the Gateway® BP reaction BP Clonase™
  12453..12542   +  CDS            3xHA: three tandem HA epitope tags
  12576..12828   +  terminator     NOS terminator: nopaline synthase terminator and poly(A) signal
  13257..13509   -  terminator     NOS terminator: nopaline synthase terminator and poly(A) signal
  13533..13961   -  CDS            nos (fragment): DHNO_AGRT7 - Protein inferred from homology: Swiss-Prot protein existence level 3. From Agrobacterium tumefaciens (strain T37).
  13977..15002   -  CDS            HygR: aminoglycoside phosphotransferase from E. coli; aph(4)-Ia; confers resistance to hygromycin
  15012..15356   -  promoter       CaMV 35S promoter: strong constitutive promoter from cauliflower mosaic virus
  15013..15059   -  promoter       minimal CaMV 35S promoter: minimal 35S promoter from cauliflower mosaic virus
