[The description below was written by a language model from this plasmid's Addgene catalogue record and pLannotate feature annotations shown in this document.]
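Description:
pGWB14-LYX006 is a plant binary expression vector built on the pGWB14 backbone and intended for Agrobacterium-mediated transient or stable expression in plants. It is a low-copy plasmid of about 15.4 kb that replicates through the broad-host-range IncP system, with oriV and its activating protein trfA. The oriT/traJ transfer functions are also present. Kanamycin resistance (aphA-3) provides selection in bacteria. The backbone annotation also picks up remnants typical of this vector lineage, including an IS1 element, tetR and a truncated tetracycline efflux gene, and fragments of lacZα, lacI, M13 ori and a ColE1-type origin.

The region between the nopaline-type right and left T-DNA border repeats appears to carry three CaMV 35S-driven cassettes. The main payload is the Nicotiana benthamiana transcription factor gene Niben101Scf23241g00003.1, flanked by attB1 and attB2 sites, although the record lists Gibson assembly as the cloning method. It is fused at its C terminus to a 3xHA epitope tag and followed by a NOS terminator. Part of the insert shows similarity to Arabidopsis ERF096, a GCC-box-binding factor, which suggests an AP2/ERF-family protein, but the catalogue entry does not state the family. A second cassette expresses hygromycin phosphotransferase for selecting transformed plant tissue.

The feature table also shows a 35S-driven tomato bushy stunt virus P19 silencing suppressor with a CaMV poly(A) signal. The catalogue fields do not mention this cassette. P19 is commonly co-expressed to boost protein accumulation in agroinfiltrated leaves. The HA tag allows detection or immunoprecipitation of the transcription factor.
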