Addgene plasmid #126224: pGWB14-LYX006
Purpose: With a Nicotiana benthamiana transcription factor in PGWB14 backbone, for Agrobacterium mediated transient or stable expression corresponding transcription factor fused with a C-terminal HA tag.
Depositing lab: Silin Zhong. Depositing organization: Chinese University of Hong Kong.
Backbone
  Vector backbone: pGWB14
  Vector type: Plant Expression
  Selectable markers: Hygromycin
Growth in bacteria
  Bacterial resistance: Kanamycin, 50 μg/mL
  Growth temperature: 37°C
  Growth strain: DH5alpha
  Copy number: Low Copy
Gene/Insert
  Gene/Insert name: Niben101Scf23241g00003.1
  Species: Nicotiana benthamiana
  Promoter: CaMV 35S
  Tag / fusion protein: HA (C terminal on insert)
  Cloning method: Gibson Cloning
Terms and licenses: Academic/Nonprofit Terms; Industry Terms: Not Available to Industry
How to cite: pGWB14-LYX006 was a gift from Silin Zhong (Addgene plasmid # 126224 ; http://n2t.net/addgene:126224 ; RRID:Addgene_126224)
