>Addgene plasmid #126224 | pGWB14-LYX006 | depositor partial sequence | sequence record 241498 | Niben101Scf23241g00003.1
ATGGAATGTTTTGATGAATATTTTGCATTGGAGAAAATTAGAAACCATCTTCTTGGGGATTTCTCCCCAA
AAACATTGAAATTTGGGGCGGAATTAACGAGTAATAAGCCTTGCAGTGATATTATGACGGAGAGTTCTAG
CTCTTCAGACCCTTTTCCCTTTCATTTTCTCTCCGATTCATTCGATTTTGAAGCTGATTTCTTTCAATTT
GGAACAGAAGTTTCAAATTCGAGCTCGGAATCGGCAAATTCAGTGCATATATCAAACAATTTCATCAAAC
TCGAATCGGAGCCAACAATTTCAAGCTCCGAATACGAGAAATCTCAAGTAATCATTGACCTTACATCACC
TAAGTTGAGTAAAGTTAGTGATCGGAAACCTTCATTGAAAATTGATTTACCGCCAGTGAAGAAATTTGAG
TGGATCGGTTTCGGTAATTCAACGGCTCAGTCAAATTCAATTGTTTCGGTGACTATGCAACAGAAGCGGA
AAACTGAAGAGAAGAGGCATTACCGAGGAGTTCGACAGCGGCCATGGGGAAAATACGCGGCGGAGATCCG
AGATCCTACACGCCGTGGTGCTAGGGTTTGGCTTGGGACATTTACCACCGCAGTTGAAGCGGCGAAGGCT
TACGATAGAGCCGCATTTAAGATGCGTGGAAGTAAGGCGATATTGAATTTTCCGTTGGAGGTGGGGAAGA
ACCTGTCGTATGCAAGCTCCGCCATGGACGGCGGCGTGAAGCGGCATAGAGAATCAGAAGAACGTGTAGA
AGAGAAGGAAGTGAAGAAAGTGGAGAGGTGTAAGGAAGAGCAGTCATGGCCATTAACTCCGTCAAGCTGG
AACTTCCTTTGTGAACAGAATACTAACGGAATGCTTAATCTCCCGCCTTTATCACCGTTATCTCCTCATC
CGCCATTGGGCTGTTCGCAGCTTATTCAAATC
